Addgene plasmid #101714: pcDNA5/FRT EGFP-miniAID
Purpose: For amplification of a EGFP-miniAID for N-terminal tagging
Depositing lab: Andrew Holland. Depositing organization: Johns Hopkins University and School of Medicine. Publication: Applying the auxin-inducible degradation system for rapid protein depletion in mammalian cells. Lambrus BG, Moyer TC, Holland AJ. Methods Cell Biol. 2018;144:107-135. doi: 10.1016/bs.mcb.2018.03.004. Epub 2018 Apr 5. PubMed 29804665.
Backbone
  Vector backbone: pcDNA5
  Total vector size (bp): 5921
  Vector type: Mammalian Expression
Growth in bacteria
  Bacterial resistance: Ampicillin, 100 μg/mL
  Growth temperature: 37°C
  Growth strain: DH5alpha
  Copy number: High Copy
Gene/Insert
  Gene/Insert name: EGFP-miniAID
  Insert size (bp): 900
  Tag / fusion protein: EGFP-miniAID
Terms and licenses: Academic/Nonprofit Terms; Industry Terms: Not Available to Industry
Depositor comments: Please visit https://www.biorxiv.org/content/10.1101/182840v1 for bioRxiv preprint.
How to cite: pcDNA5/FRT EGFP-miniAID was a gift from Andrew Holland (Addgene plasmid # 101714 ; http://n2t.net/addgene:101714 ; RRID:Addgene_101714)
