[The description below was written by a language model from this plasmid's Addgene catalogue record and pLannotate feature annotations shown in this document.]
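Description:
pcDNA5/FRT EGFP-miniAID is a 5,921 bp mammalian expression plasmid built on the pcDNA5/FRT backbone. According to the record, it serves mainly as a PCR template for amplifying an EGFP-miniAID cassette used to tag proteins at their N-terminus. It is maintained in E. coli as a high-copy plasmid through a ColE1/pUC-type origin and is selected with ampicillin via the β-lactamase gene and its native promoter. Small fragments annotated as f1 ori, lac regulatory elements, lacI, ble, bom and an HIV-1 LTR appear to be backbone remnants or short similarity matches rather than functional modules.

The roughly 900 bp insert lies downstream of the CMV immediate-early enhancer and promoter, with a T7 promoter just upstream of the coding region, and is followed by the bovine growth hormone polyadenylation signal. It encodes EGFP followed, after a short spacer, by a fragment of Arabidopsis thaliana IAA17, the minimal auxin-inducible degron (miniAID). When fused to a protein of interest in cells that express the plant F-box auxin receptor TIR1, this degron allows rapid auxin-triggered ubiquitination and proteasomal degradation. The EGFP moiety lets the tagged protein's localisation and loss be followed by fluorescence.

The backbone also carries an FRT site directly upstream of a hygromycin resistance coding sequence with an SV40 polyadenylation signal. In the standard pcDNA5/FRT design this gene lacks its own promoter and becomes expressed only after FLP-mediated integration into a matching genomic FRT locus, giving hygromycin-selectable single-copy integrants. The record, however, states only the template-amplification purpose. It is associated with work on applying auxin-inducible degradation to deplete proteins rapidly in mammalian cells.
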