Features (pLannotate 1.2.2; 21 found; start..end, strand, type, name):
     28..80      -  misc_feature   bom (fragment): basis of mobility region from pBR322
    235..614     +  enhancer       CMV enhancer: human cytomegalovirus immediate early enhancer
    615..818     +  promoter       CMV promoter: human cytomegalovirus (CMV) immediate early promoter
    814..847     +  LTR            5' LTR (truncated) (fragment): truncated 5' long terminal repeat (LTR) from HIV-1
    863..881     +  promoter       T7 promoter: promoter for bacteriophage T7 RNA polymerase
    926..1639    +  CDS            EGFP: EGFP is a basic (constitutively fluorescent) green fluorescent protein published in 1996, derived from Aequorea victoria. It is reported to be a rapidly-maturing weak dimer with moderate acid sensitivity.
   1655..1801    +  CDS            IAA17 (fragment): IAA17_ARATH - Also known as AXR3. Experimental evidence at protein level: Swiss-Prot protein existence level 1. Aux/IAA proteins are short-lived transcriptional factors that function as repressors of early auxin response genes at low auxin concentrations. Repression is thought to result from the interaction with auxin response factors (ARFs), proteins that bind to the auxin- responsive promoter element (AuxRE). Formation of heterodimers with ARF proteins may alter their ability to modulate early auxin response genes expression. From Arabidopsis thaliana (Mouse-ear cress).
   1879..2103    +  polyA_signal   bGH poly(A) signal: bovine growth hormone polyadenylation signal
   2107..2128    +  promoter       SV40 promoter (fragment): SV40 enhancer and early promoter
   2149..2382    +  rep_origin     f1 ori (fragment) (sequence partly withheld): f1 bacteriophage origin of replication; arrow indicates direction of (+) strand synthesis
   2387..2434    +  protein_bind   FRT: FLP-mediated recombination occurs in the 8-bp core sequence TCTAGAAA (Turan and Bode, 2011). FLP recombinase from the Saccharomyces cerevisiae 2μ plasmid
   2442..3464    +  CDS            HygR: aminoglycoside phosphotransferase from E. coli; aph(4)-Ia; confers resistance to hygromycin
   3474..3599    +  CDS            ble (fragment): BLE_KLEPN - Experimental evidence at protein level: Swiss-Prot protein existence level 1. Binding protein with a strong affinity to the bleomycin family of antibiotics. Binds to CL990; an antimitotic-antibiotic compound. From Klebsiella pneumoniae.
   3594..3715    +  polyA_signal   SV40 poly(A) signal: SV40 polyadenylation signal
   3788..3804    -  protein_bind   lac operator: The lac repressor binds to the lac operator to inhibit transcription in E. coli. This inhibition can be relieved by adding lactose or isopropyl-β-D-thiogalactopyranoside (IPTG). lac repressor encoded by lacI
   3812..3842    -  promoter       lac promoter: promoter for the E. coli lac operon
   3857..3878    -  protein_bind   CAP binding site: CAP binding activates transcription in the presence of cAMP. E. coli catabolite activator protein
   3891..3983    -  CDS            lacI (fragment): lac repressor; lacI; The lac repressor binds to the lac operator to inhibit transcription in E. coli. This inhibition can be relieved by adding lactose or isopropyl-β-D-thiogalactopyranoside (IPTG).
   4166..4754    -  rep_origin     ori: high-copy-number ColE1/pMB1/pBR322/pUC origin of replication
   4925..5785    -  CDS            AmpR: β-lactamase; bla; confers resistance to ampicillin, carbenicillin, and related antibiotics
   5786..5890    -  promoter       AmpR promoter: bla
>Addgene plasmid #101714 | pcDNA5/FRT EGFP-miniAID | depositor full sequence | sequence record 191994 | pcDNA5/FRT EGFP-miniAID sequence 5921 bps
GACGGATCGGGAGATCTCCCGATCCCCTATGGTGCACTCTCAGTACAATCTGCTCTGATGCCGCATAGTT
AAGCCAGTATCTGCTCCCTGCTTGTGTGTTGGAGGTCGCTGAGTAGTGCGCGAGCAAAATTTAAGCTACA
ACAAGGCAAGGCTTGACCGACAATTGCATGAAGAATCTGCTTAGGGTTAGGCGTTTTGCGCTGCTTCGCG
ATGTACGGGCCAGATATACGCGTTGACATTGATTATTGACTAGTTATTAATAGTAATCAATTACGGGGTC
ATTAGTTCATAGCCCATATATGGAGTTCCGCGTTACATAACTTACGGTAAATGGCCCGCCTGGCTGACCG
CCCAACGACCCCCGCCCATTGACGTCAATAATGACGTATGTTCCCATAGTAACGCCAATAGGGACTTTCC
ATTGACGTCAATGGGTGGAGTATTTACGGTAAACTGCCCACTTGGCAGTACATCAAGTGTATCATATGCC
AAGTACGCCCCCTATTGACGTCAATGACGGTAAATGGCCCGCCTGGCATTATGCCCAGTACATGACCTTA
TGGGACTTTCCTACTTGGCAGTACATCTACGTATTAGTCATCGCTATTACCATGGTGATGCGGTTTTGGC
AGTACATCAATGGGCGTGGATAGCGGTTTGACTCACGGGGATTTCCAAGTCTCCACCCCATTGACGTCAA
TGGGAGTTTGTTTTGGCACCAAAATCAACGGGACTTTCCAAAATGTCGTAACAACTCCGCCCCATTGACG
CAAATGGGCGGTAGGCGTGTACGGTGGGAGGTCTATATAAGCAGAGCTCTCTGGCTAACTAGAGAACCCA
CTGCTTACTGGCTTATCGAAATTAATACGACTCACTATAGGGAGACCCAAGCTGGCTAGCGTTTAAACTT
AAGCTTATGGGTACCGTGAGCAAGGGCGAGGAGCTGTTCACCGGGGTGGTGCCCATCCTGGTCGAGCTGG
ACGGCGACGTAAACGGCCACAAGTTCAGCGTGTCCGGCGAGGGCGAGGGCGATGCCACCTACGGCAAGCT
GACCCTGAAGTTCATCTGCACCACCGGCAAGCTGCCCGTGCCCTGGCCCACCCTCGTGACCACCCTGACC
TACGGCGTGCAGTGCTTCAGCCGCTACCCCGACCACATGAAGCAGCACGACTTCTTCAAGTCCGCCATGC
CCGAAGGCTACGTCCAGGAGCGCACCATCTTCTTCAAGGACGACGGCAACTACAAGACCCGCGCCGAGGT
GAAGTTCGAGGGCGACACCCTGGTGAACCGCATCGAGCTGAAGGGCATCGACTTCAAGGAGGACGGCAAC
ATCCTGGGGCACAAGCTGGAGTACAACTACAACAGCCACAACGTCTATATCATGGCCGACAAGCAGAAGA
ACGGCATCAAGGTGAACTTCAAGATCCGCCACAACATCGAGGACGGCAGCGTGCAGCTCGCCGACCACTA
CCAGCAGAACACCCCCATCGGCGACGGCCCCGTGCTGCTGCCCGACAACCACTACCTGAGCACCCAGTCC
GCCCTGAGCAAAGACCCCAACGAGAAGCGCGATCACATGGTCCTGCTGGAGTTCGTGACCGCCGCCGGGA
TCACTCTCGGCATGGACGAGCTGTACAAGGCTAGCGGCGGATCTGACTCTAAAGAGAAGTCAGCTTGTCC
TAAGGACCCTGCCAAGCCACCTGCGAAGGCCCAAGTAGTCGGTTGGCCACCCGTGCGCAGCTATAGGAAG
AACGTGATGGTGTCCTGTCAGAAGTCTAGCGGGGGGCCCGAGGGATCCGCTGCTGCCGCCGGCGGATCTG
ATATCTAGGCGGCCGCTCGAGTCTAGAGGGCCCGTTTAAACCCGCTGATCAGCCTCGACTGTGCCTTCTA
GTTGCCAGCCATCTGTTGTTTGCCCCTCCCCCGTGCCTTCCTTGACCCTGGAAGGTGCCACTCCCACTGT
CCTTTCCTAATAAAATGAGGAAATTGCATCGCATTGTCTGAGTAGGTGTCATTCTATTCTGGGGGGTGGG
GTGGGGCAGGACAGCAAGGGGGAGGATTGGGAAGACAATAGCAGGCATGCTGGGGATGCGGTGGGCTCTA
TGGCTTCTGAGGCGGAAAGAACCAGCTGGGGCTCTAGGGGGTATCCCC
[124 nt withheld, positions 2149-2272]
C
[91 nt withheld, positions 2274-2364]
AGGGTGATGGTTCACGTACCTAGAAGTTCCTATTCCGAAGTTCCTATTCTCTAGAAAGTATAGGAACTTC
CTTGGCCAAAAAGCCTGAACTCACCGCGACGTCTGTCGAGAAGTTTCTGATCGAAAAGTTCGACAGCGTC
TCCGACCTGATGCAGCTCTCGGAGGGCGAAGAATCTCGTGCTTTCAGCTTCGATGTAGGAGGGCGTGGAT
ATGTCCTGCGGGTAAATAGCTGCGCCGATGGTTTCTACAAAGATCGTTATGTTTATCGGCACTTTGCATC
GGCCGCGCTCCCGATTCCGGAAGTGCTTGACATTGGGGAATTCAGCGAGAGCCTGACCTATTGCATCTCC
CGCCGTGCACAGGGTGTCACGTTGCAAGACCTGCCTGAAACCGAACTGCCCGCTGTTCTGCAGCCGGTCG
CGGAGGCCATGGATGCGATCGCTGCGGCCGATCTTAGCCAGACGAGCGGGTTCGGCCCATTCGGACCGCA
AGGAATCGGTCAATACACTACATGGCGTGATTTCATATGCGCGATTGCTGATCCCCATGTGTATCACTGG
CAAACTGTGATGGACGACACCGTCAGTGCGTCCGTCGCGCAGGCTCTCGATGAGCTGATGCTTTGGGCCG
AGGACTGCCCCGAAGTCCGGCACCTCGTGCACGCGGATTTCGGCTCCAACAATGTCCTGACGGACAATGG
CCGCATAACAGCGGTCATTGACTGGAGCGAGGCGATGTTCGGGGATTCCCAATACGAGGTCGCCAACATC
TTCTTCTGGAGGCCGTGGTTGGCTTGTATGGAGCAGCAGACGCGCTACTTCGAGCGGAGGCATCCGGAGC
TTGCAGGATCGCCGCGGCTCCGGGCGTATATGCTCCGCATTGGTCTTGACCAACTCTATCAGAGCTTGGT
TGACGGCAATTTCGATGATGCAGCTTGGGCGCAGGGTCGATGCGACGCAATCGTCCGATCCGGAGCCGGG
ACTGTCGGGCGTACACAAATCGCCCGCAGAAGCGCGGCCGTCTGGACCGATGGCTGTGTAGAAGTACTCG
CCGATAGTGGAAACCGACGCCCCAGCACTCGTCCGAGGGCAAAGGAATAGCACGTACTACGAGATTTCGA
TTCCACCGCCGCCTTCTATGAAAGGTTGGGCTTCGGAATCGTTTTCCGGGACGCCGGCTGGATGATCCTC
CAGCGCGGGGATCTCATGCTGGAGTTCTTCGCCCACCCCAACTTGTTTATTGCAGCTTATAATGGTTACA
AATAAAGCAATAGCATCACAAATTTCACAAATAAAGCATTTTTTTCACTGCATTCTAGTTGTGGTTTGTC
CAAACTCATCAATGTATCTTATCATGTCTGTATACCGTCGACCTCTAGCTAGAGCTTGGCGTAATCATGG
TCATAGCTGTTTCCTGTGTGAAATTGTTATCCGCTCACAATTCCACACAACATACGAGCCGGAAGCATAA
AGTGTAAAGCCTGGGGTGCCTAATGAGTGAGCTAACTCACATTAATTGCGTTGCGCTCACTGCCCGCTTT
CCAGTCGGGAAACCTGTCGTGCCAGCTGCATTAATGAATCGGCCAACGCGCGGGGAGAGGCGGTTTGCGT
ATTGGGCGCTCTTCCGCTTCCTCGCTCACTGACTCGCTGCGCTCGGTCGTTCGGCTGCGGCGAGCGGTAT
CAGCTCACTCAAAGGCGGTAATACGGTTATCCACAGAATCAGGGGATAACGCAGGAAAGAACATGTGAGC
AAAAGGCCAGCAAAAGGCCAGGAACCGTAAAAAGGCCGCGTTGCTGGCGTTTTTCCATAGGCTCCGCCCC
CCTGACGAGCATCACAAAAATCGACGCTCAAGTCAGAGGTGGCGAAACCCGACAGGACTATAAAGATACC
AGGCGTTTCCCCCTGGAAGCTCCCTCGTGCGCTCTCCTGTTCCGACCCTGCCGCTTACCGGATACCTGTC
CGCCTTTCTCCCTTCGGGAAGCGTGGCGCTTTCTCATAGCTCACGCTGTAGGTATCTCAGTTCGGTGTAG
GTCGTTCGCTCCAAGCTGGGCTGTGTGCACGAACCCCCCGTTCAGCCCGACCGCTGCGCCTTATCCGGTA
ACTATCGTCTTGAGTCCAACCCGGTAAGACACGACTTATCGCCACTGGCAGCAGCCACTGGTAACAGGAT
TAGCAGAGCGAGGTATGTAGGCGGTGCTACAGAGTTCTTGAAGTGGTGGCCTAACTACGGCTACACTAGA
AGGACAGTATTTGGTATCTGCGCTCTGCTGAAGCCAGTTACCTTCGGAAAAAGAGTTGGTAGCTCTTGAT
CCGGCAAACAAACCACCGCTGGTAGCGGTGGTTTTTTTGTTTGCAAGCAGCAGATTACGCGCAGAAAAAA
AGGATCTCAAGAAGATCCTTTGATCTTTTCTACGGGGTCTGACGCTCAGTGGAACGAAAACTCACGTTAA
GGGATTTTGGTCATGAGATTATCAAAAAGGATCTTCACCTAGATCCTTTTAAATTAAAAATGAAGTTTTA
AATCAATCTAAAGTATATATGAGTAAACTTGGTCTGACAGTTACCAATGCTTAATCAGTGAGGCACCTAT
CTCAGCGATCTGTCTATTTCGTTCATCCATAGTTGCCTGACTCCCCGTCGTGTAGATAACTACGATACGG
GAGGGCTTACCATCTGGCCCCAGTGCTGCAATGATACCGCGAGACCCACGCTCACCGGCTCCAGATTTAT
CAGCAATAAACCAGCCAGCCGGAAGGGCCGAGCGCAGAAGTGGTCCTGCAACTTTATCCGCCTCCATCCA
GTCTATTAATTGTTGCCGGGAAGCTAGAGTAAGTAGTTCGCCAGTTAATAGTTTGCGCAACGTTGTTGCC
ATTGCTACAGGCATCGTGGTGTCACGCTCGTCGTTTGGTATGGCTTCATTCAGCTCCGGTTCCCAACGAT
CAAGGCGAGTTACATGATCCCCCATGTTGTGCAAAAAAGCGGTTAGCTCCTTCGGTCCTCCGATCGTTGT
CAGAAGTAAGTTGGCCGCAGTGTTATCACTCATGGTTATGGCAGCACTGCATAATTCTCTTACTGTCATG
CCATCCGTAAGATGCTTTTCTGTGACTGGTGAGTACTCAACCAAGTCATTCTGAGAATAGTGTATGCGGC
GACCGAGTTGCTCTTGCCCGGCGTCAATACGGGATAATACCGCGCCACATAGCAGAACTTTAAAAGTGCT
CATCATTGGAAAACGTTCTTCGGGGCGAAAACTCTCAAGGATCTTACCGCTGTTGAGATCCAGTTCGATG
TAACCCACTCGTGCACCCAACTGATCTTCAGCATCTTTTACTTTCACCAGCGTTTCTGGGTGAGCAAAAA
CAGGAAGGCAAAATGCCGCAAAAAAGGGAATAAGGGCGACACGGAAATGTTGAATACTCATACTCTTCCT
TTTTCAATATTATTGAAGCATTTATCAGGGTTATTGTCTCATGAGCGGATACATATTTGAATGTATTTAG
AAAAATAAACAAATAGGGGTTCCGCGCACATTTCCCCGAAAAGTGCCACCTGACGTC
