Features (pLannotate 1.2.2; 21 found; start..end, strand, type, name):
     28..80      -  misc_feature   bom (fragment): basis of mobility region from pBR322
    235..614     +  enhancer       CMV enhancer: human cytomegalovirus immediate early enhancer
    615..818     +  promoter       CMV promoter: human cytomegalovirus (CMV) immediate early promoter
    814..847     +  LTR            5' LTR (truncated) (fragment): truncated 5' long terminal repeat (LTR) from HIV-1
    863..881     +  promoter       T7 promoter: promoter for bacteriophage T7 RNA polymerase
    926..1639    +  CDS            EGFP: EGFP is a basic (constitutively fluorescent) green fluorescent protein published in 1996, derived from Aequorea victoria. It is reported to be a rapidly-maturing weak dimer with moderate acid sensitivity.
   1655..1801    +  CDS            IAA17 (fragment): IAA17_ARATH - Also known as AXR3. Experimental evidence at protein level: Swiss-Prot protein existence level 1. Aux/IAA proteins are short-lived transcriptional factors that function as repressors of early auxin response genes at low auxin concentrations. Repression is thought to result from the interaction with auxin response factors (ARFs), proteins that bind to the auxin- responsive promoter element (AuxRE). Formation of heterodimers with ARF proteins may alter their ability to modulate early auxin response genes expression. From Arabidopsis thaliana (Mouse-ear cress).
   1879..2103    +  polyA_signal   bGH poly(A) signal: bovine growth hormone polyadenylation signal
   2107..2128    +  promoter       SV40 promoter (fragment): SV40 enhancer and early promoter
   2149..2382    +  rep_origin     f1 ori (fragment) (sequence partly withheld): f1 bacteriophage origin of replication; arrow indicates direction of (+) strand synthesis
   2387..2434    +  protein_bind   FRT: FLP-mediated recombination occurs in the 8-bp core sequence TCTAGAAA (Turan and Bode, 2011). FLP recombinase from the Saccharomyces cerevisiae 2μ plasmid
   2442..3464    +  CDS            HygR: aminoglycoside phosphotransferase from E. coli; aph(4)-Ia; confers resistance to hygromycin
   3474..3599    +  CDS            ble (fragment): BLE_KLEPN - Experimental evidence at protein level: Swiss-Prot protein existence level 1. Binding protein with a strong affinity to the bleomycin family of antibiotics. Binds to CL990; an antimitotic-antibiotic compound. From Klebsiella pneumoniae.
   3594..3715    +  polyA_signal   SV40 poly(A) signal: SV40 polyadenylation signal
   3788..3804    -  protein_bind   lac operator: The lac repressor binds to the lac operator to inhibit transcription in E. coli. This inhibition can be relieved by adding lactose or isopropyl-β-D-thiogalactopyranoside (IPTG). lac repressor encoded by lacI
   3812..3842    -  promoter       lac promoter: promoter for the E. coli lac operon
   3857..3878    -  protein_bind   CAP binding site: CAP binding activates transcription in the presence of cAMP. E. coli catabolite activator protein
   3891..3983    -  CDS            lacI (fragment): lac repressor; lacI; The lac repressor binds to the lac operator to inhibit transcription in E. coli. This inhibition can be relieved by adding lactose or isopropyl-β-D-thiogalactopyranoside (IPTG).
   4166..4754    -  rep_origin     ori: high-copy-number ColE1/pMB1/pBR322/pUC origin of replication
   4925..5785    -  CDS            AmpR: β-lactamase; bla; confers resistance to ampicillin, carbenicillin, and related antibiotics
   5786..5890    -  promoter       AmpR promoter: bla
>Addgene plasmid #101714 | pcDNA5/FRT EGFP-miniAID | addgene full sequence | sequence record 196967 | Addgene NGS Result
GACGGATCGGGAGATCTCCCGATCCCCTATGGTGCACTCTCAGTACAATCTGCTCTGATGCCGCATAGTT
AAGCCAGTATCTGCTCCCTGCTTGTGTGTTGGAGGTCGCTGAGTAGTGCGCGAGCAAAATTTAAGCTACA
ACAAGGCAAGGCTTGACCGACAATTGCATGAAGAATCTGCTTAGGGTTAGGCGTTTTGCGCTGCTTCGCG
ATGTACGGGCCAGATATACGCGTTGACATTGATTATTGACTAGTTATTAATAGTAATCAATTACGGGGTC
ATTAGTTCATAGCCCATATATGGAGTTCCGCGTTACATAACTTACGGTAAATGGCCCGCCTGGCTGACCG
CCCAACGACCCCCGCCCATTGACGTCAATAATGACGTATGTTCCCATAGTAACGCCAATAGGGACTTTCC
ATTGACGTCAATGGGTGGAGTATTTACGGTAAACTGCCCACTTGGCAGTACATCAAGTGTATCATATGCC
AAGTACGCCCCCTATTGACGTCAATGACGGTAAATGGCCCGCCTGGCATTATGCCCAGTACATGACCTTA
TGGGACTTTCCTACTTGGCAGTACATCTACGTATTAGTCATCGCTATTACCATGGTGATGCGGTTTTGGC
AGTACATCAATGGGCGTGGATAGCGGTTTGACTCACGGGGATTTCCAAGTCTCCACCCCATTGACGTCAA
TGGGAGTTTGTTTTGGCACCAAAATCAACGGGACTTTCCAAAATGTCGTAACAACTCCGCCCCATTGACG
CAAATGGGCGGTAGGCGTGTACGGTGGGAGGTCTATATAAGCAGAGCTCTCTGGCTAACTAGAGAACCCA
CTGCTTACTGGCTTATCGAAATTAATACGACTCACTATAGGGAGACCCAAGCTGGCTAGCGTTTAAACTT
AAGCTTATGGGTACCGTGAGCAAGGGCGAGGAGCTGTTCACCGGGGTGGTGCCCATCCTGGTCGAGCTGG
ACGGCGACGTAAACGGCCACAAGTTCAGCGTGTCCGGCGAGGGCGAGGGCGATGCCACCTACGGCAAGCT
GACCCTGAAGTTCATCTGCACCACCGGCAAGCTGCCCGTGCCCTGGCCCACCCTCGTGACCACCCTGACC
TACGGCGTGCAGTGCTTCAGCCGCTACCCCGACCACATGAAGCAGCACGACTTCTTCAAGTCCGCCATGC
CCGAAGGCTACGTCCAGGAGCGCACCATCTTCTTCAAGGACGACGGCAACTACAAGACCCGCGCCGAGGT
GAAGTTCGAGGGCGACACCCTGGTGAACCGCATCGAGCTGAAGGGCATCGACTTCAAGGAGGACGGCAAC
ATCCTGGGGCACAAGCTGGAGTACAACTACAACAGCCACAACGTCTATATCATGGCCGACAAGCAGAAGA
ACGGCATCAAGGTGAACTTCAAGATCCGCCACAACATCGAGGACGGCAGCGTGCAGCTCGCCGACCACTA
CCAGCAGAACACCCCCATCGGCGACGGCCCCGTGCTGCTGCCCGACAACCACTACCTGAGCACCCAGTCC
GCCCTGAGCAAAGACCCCAACGAGAAGCGCGATCACATGGTCCTGCTGGAGTTCGTGACCGCCGCCGGGA
TCACTCTCGGCATGGACGAGCTGTACAAGGCTAGCGGCGGATCTGACTCTAAAGAGAAGTCAGCTTGTCC
TAAGGACCCTGCCAAGCCACCTGCGAAGGCCCAAGTAGTCGGTTGGCCACCCGTGCGCAGCTATAGGAAG
AACGTGATGGTGTCCTGTCAGAAGTCTAGCGGGGGGCCCGAGGGATCCGCTGCTGCCGCCGGCGGATCTG
ATATCTAGGCGGCCGCTCGAGTCTAGAGGGCCCGTTTAAACCCGCTGATCAGCCTCGACTGTGCCTTCTA
GTTGCCAGCCATCTGTTGTTTGCCCCTCCCCCGTGCCTTCCTTGACCCTGGAAGGTGCCACTCCCACTGT
CCTTTCCTAATAAAATGAGGAAATTGCATCGCATTGTCTGAGTAGGTGTCATTCTATTCTGGGGGGTGGG
GTGGGGCAGGACAGCAAGGGGGAGGATTGGGAAGACAATAGCAGGCATGCTGGGGATGCGGTGGGCTCTA
TGGCTTCTGAGGCGGAAAGAACCAGCTGGGGCTCTAGGGGGTATCCCC
[124 nt withheld, positions 2149-2272]
C
[91 nt withheld, positions 2274-2364]
AGGGTGATGGTTCACGTACCTAGAAGTTCCTATTCCGAAGTTCCTATTCTCTAGAAAGTATAGGAACTTC
CTTGGCCAAAAAGCCTGAACTCACCGCGACGTCTGTCGAGAAGTTTCTGATCGAAAAGTTCGACAGCGTC
TCCGACCTGATGCAGCTCTCGGAGGGCGAAGAATCTCGTGCTTTCAGCTTCGATGTAGGAGGGCGTGGAT
ATGTCCTGCGGGTAAATAGCTGCGCCGATGGTTTCTACAAAGATCGTTATGTTTATCGGCACTTTGCATC
GGCCGCGCTCCCGATTCCGGAAGTGCTTGACATTGGGGAATTCAGCGAGAGCCTGACCTATTGCATCTCC
CGCCGTGCACAGGGTGTCACGTTGCAAGACCTGCCTGAAACCGAACTGCCCGCTGTTCTGCAGCCGGTCG
CGGAGGCCATGGATGCGATCGCTGCGGCCGATCTTAGCCAGACGAGCGGGTTCGGCCCATTCGGACCGCA
AGGAATCGGTCAATACACTACATGGCGTGATTTCATATGCGCGATTGCTGATCCCCATGTGTATCACTGG
CAAACTGTGATGGACGACACCGTCAGTGCGTCCGTCGCGCAGGCTCTCGATGAGCTGATGCTTTGGGCCG
AGGACTGCCCCGAAGTCCGGCACCTCGTGCACGCGGATTTCGGCTCCAACAATGTCCTGACGGACAATGG
CCGCATAACAGCGGTCATTGACTGGAGCGAGGCGATGTTCGGGGATTCCCAATACGAGGTCGCCAACATC
TTCTTCTGGAGGCCGTGGTTGGCTTGTATGGAGCAGCAGACGCGCTACTTCGAGCGGAGGCATCCGGAGC
TTGCAGGATCGCCGCGGCTCCGGGCGTATATGCTCCGCATTGGTCTTGACCAACTCTATCAGAGCTTGGT
TGACGGCAATTTCGATGATGCAGCTTGGGCGCAGGGTCGATGCGACGCAATCGTCCGATCCGGAGCCGGG
ACTGTCGGGCGTACACAAATCGCCCGCAGAAGCGCGGCCGTCTGGACCGATGGCTGTGTAGAAGTACTCG
CCGATAGTGGAAACCGACGCCCCAGCACTCGTCCGAGGGCAAAGGAATAGCACGTACTACGAGATTTCGA
TTCCACCGCCGCCTTCTATGAAAGGTTGGGCTTCGGAATCGTTTTCCGGGACGCCGGCTGGATGATCCTC
CAGCGCGGGGATCTCATGCTGGAGTTCTTCGCCCACCCCAACTTGTTTATTGCAGCTTATAATGGTTACA
AATAAAGCAATAGCATCACAAATTTCACAAATAAAGCATTTTTTTCACTGCATTCTAGTTGTGGTTTGTC
CAAACTCATCAATGTATCTTATCATGTCTGTATACCGTCGACCTCTAGCTAGAGCTTGGCGTAATCATGG
TCATAGCTGTTTCCTGTGTGAAATTGTTATCCGCTCACAATTCCACACAACATACGAGCCGGAAGCATAA
AGTGTAAAGCCTGGGGTGCCTAATGAGTGAGCTAACTCACATTAATTGCGTTGCGCTCACTGCCCGCTTT
CCAGTCGGGAAACCTGTCGTGCCAGCTGCATTAATGAATCGGCCAACGCGCGGGGAGAGGCGGTTTGCGT
ATTGGGCGCTCTTCCGCTTCCTCGCTCACTGACTCGCTGCGCTCGGTCGTTCGGCTGCGGCGAGCGGTAT
CAGCTCACTCAAAGGCGGTAATACGGTTATCCACAGAATCAGGGGATAACGCAGGAAAGAACATGTGAGC
AAAAGGCCAGCAAAAGGCCAGGAACCGTAAAAAGGCCGCGTTGCTGGCGTTTTTCCATAGGCTCCGCCCC
CCTGACGAGCATCACAAAAATCGACGCTCAAGTCAGAGGTGGCGAAACCCGACAGGACTATAAAGATACC
AGGCGTTTCCCCCTGGAAGCTCCCTCGTGCGCTCTCCTGTTCCGACCCTGCCGCTTACCGGATACCTGTC
CGCCTTTCTCCCTTCGGGAAGCGTGGCGCTTTCTCATAGCTCACGCTGTAGGTATCTCAGTTCGGTGTAG
GTCGTTCGCTCCAAGCTGGGCTGTGTGCACGAACCCCCCGTTCAGCCCGACCGCTGCGCCTTATCCGGTA
ACTATCGTCTTGAGTCCAACCCGGTAAGACACGACTTATCGCCACTGGCAGCAGCCACTGGTAACAGGAT
TAGCAGAGCGAGGTATGTAGGCGGTGCTACAGAGTTCTTGAAGTGGTGGCCTAACTACGGCTACACTAGA
AGAACAGTATTTGGTATCTGCGCTCTGCTGAAGCCAGTTACCTTCGGAAAAAGAGTTGGTAGCTCTTGAT
CCGGCAAACAAACCACCGCTGGTAGCGGTGGTTTTTTTGTTTGCAAGCAGCAGATTACGCGCAGAAAAAA
AGGATCTCAAGAAGATCCTTTGATCTTTTCTACGGGGTCTGACGCTCAGTGGAACGAAAACTCACGTTAA
GGGATTTTGGTCATGAGATTATCAAAAAGGATCTTCACCTAGATCCTTTTAAATTAAAAATGAAGTTTTA
AATCAATCTAAAGTATATATGAGTAAACTTGGTCTGACAGTTACCAATGCTTAATCAGTGAGGCACCTAT
CTCAGCGATCTGTCTATTTCGTTCATCCATAGTTGCCTGACTCCCCGTCGTGTAGATAACTACGATACGG
GAGGGCTTACCATCTGGCCCCAGTGCTGCAATGATACCGCGAGACCCACGCTCACCGGCTCCAGATTTAT
CAGCAATAAACCAGCCAGCCGGAAGGGCCGAGCGCAGAAGTGGTCCTGCAACTTTATCCGCCTCCATCCA
GTCTATTAATTGTTGCCGGGAAGCTAGAGTAAGTAGTTCGCCAGTTAATAGTTTGCGCAACGTTGTTGCC
ATTGCTACAGGCATCGTGGTGTCACGCTCGTCGTTTGGTATGGCTTCATTCAGCTCCGGTTCCCAACGAT
CAAGGCGAGTTACATGATCCCCCATGTTGTGCAAAAAAGCGGTTAGCTCCTTCGGTCCTCCGATCGTTGT
CAGAAGTAAGTTGGCCGCAGTGTTATCACTCATGGTTATGGCAGCACTGCATAATTCTCTTACTGTCATG
CCATCCGTAAGATGCTTTTCTGTGACTGGTGAGTACTCAACCAAGTCATTCTGAGAATAGTGTATGCGGC
GACCGAGTTGCTCTTGCCCGGCGTCAATACGGGATAATACCGCGCCACATAGCAGAACTTTAAAAGTGCT
CATCATTGGAAAACGTTCTTCGGGGCGAAAACTCTCAAGGATCTTACCGCTGTTGAGATCCAGTTCGATG
TAACCCACTCGTGCACCCAACTGATCTTCAGCATCTTTTACTTTCACCAGCGTTTCTGGGTGAGCAAAAA
CAGGAAGGCAAAATGCCGCAAAAAAGGGAATAAGGGCGACACGGAAATGTTGAATACTCATACTCTTCCT
TTTTCAATATTATTGAAGCATTTATCAGGGTTATTGTCTCATGAGCGGATACATATTTGAATGTATTTAG
AAAAATAAACAAATAGGGGTTCCGCGCACATTTCCCCGAAAAGTGCCACCTGACGTC
